>Addgene plasmid #49522 | pGMCKq20-T38S38-0X | depositor full sequence | sequence record 73914 | pGMCKq20-T38S38-0X sequence 5805 bps
TGATCACCGCGGCCATGATGGCCGGACAAACAACAGATAAAACGAAAGGCCCAGTCTTTCGACTGAGCCT
TTCGTTTTATTTGATGCCTGGCAGTCGATCGTACGCTAGTTAACTACGTCGACATCGATTTAATTAATAT
GCATCAATTGATTTAAATACTAGTGTTAACTATTTAATTGGGGACCCTAGAGGTCCCCTTTTTTATTTTA
AAAATTTTTTCNAAGGGGACCTCTAGGGTCCCCAGCTGGCTAGCGAGTCATGAGGTNACCATGTTCTTTC
CTGCGTTATCCCCTGATTCTGTGGATAACCGTATTACCGCCTTTGAGTGAGCTGATACCAGCGGATAACA
ATTTCACACAGGAAACAGCTATGACCATGATTACGCCAAGCTATCAACTTTGTATAGAAAAGTTGCAGCT
GGCTAGCGAGTCATGAGGTCACCATGGTCATTAGGAGCCGCTCTCGCACTTCAGCTGCTTCTCCAAGCCG
CAGATGATCAGCTCCAGGCCGAACAAGAAGGCCGGCTCGGCGCCCTGGTGGTCGAACAGCTCGATGGCCT
GGCGCAGCAACGGCGGCATGCTGTCGGTGGTCGGGGTCTCGCGCTCCTCCTTGGCGGCCGTGTGCTCCTG
GTCCTCCAACACGCAGCCCAGGGTGAAGTGGCCCACGGCCGACAGGGCGTACAACGCGTTCTCCAGCGAG
AAGCCGTTCTCGGTCATGAAGCGCAGCTGGGTCTCCACGGTGTCGTACTGCTTCTCGTCCGGGCGGGTGC
CCAGGTGCACCTTGGCGCCGTCGCGGTAGCGCAGCAGCGCGCGGCGGAACGACATGGCGTTGTTGCGCAG
GAACGACTGCCACGACTCGCCGGCCGCCGGCAGCGAGTAGTCGTGGTGGCGCGCCAGGATCTCCACCGCC
AGGGCGTCCAGCAGGGCCCGCTTGTTCTTGACGTGCCAGTACAGGGTCTTCTGCGCGACGCCCAGCTTCT
GGGCCAGCTTGCGGGTGGTCACGCCCTCGATGCCGACCTCGTTGCCCAGGGCCAGGGCGGAGTTGATGAC
CTTGGACTTGTCCAGGCGGGACATTGCGAAGTGATTCCTCCTGATGGTACCCTAGGTCAGATCAACGGCC
TGGTCGACAAGGGCAATACGGTGATCGTCATCGAACATAACCTGGACGTGATCGGCCGTCAACTCGTTGA
GGTACCGGTCGGATTCAAATGGTTCGTCGACGGTCTGATCCCGCGGTGTGCACCGATGCCCTCACGGTTC
CAGCGGTCGACCAGGTCCTCGCCGTGACGCCCCTTGATCGCAAACGCCACCGAATGCACCACGGCCACAG
CCAAAGCCGACACGCTGGTTACCACGACGATGTTCACGGGGGGCCCTCGCGGATCTGGCCCAACTGCTGG
ACTTCCACCGAAGCAATCGAGCCGATGTCACGCTGCAACTGGTGCGGGTGGGCGACCCGCGGGCATTCGG
CTGCGTACCCACCGACGAGGAGGACCGCGTAGTCGCCTTTCTGGAGAAGACGGAGCAGACGGTGCTGTTG
GGCGCCTGCTGGATTCCCAGGTCTTCGAACACCGACACGCTCGCGGCGTGATCCAATATTCAAGTTTGTA
CAAAAAAGCAGGCTCGAATACCGGGATGCGACAGCGCTGGGCCCAGGAGATCCACCGGTCCAGGGCCTGT
TTACCTTCCTCGCCCTTGACCGAAAACACATGCCGCAGGCTCTCTTTGAGCAGGTAGGCGCGAACCCAGC
TTTCTTGTACAAAGTGGACGCGTCAACTTTATTATACATAGTTGCTTAAGCTGCAGGGGACCCTAGAGGT
CCCCTTTTTTATTTTAAAAATTTTTTATAACCGGTGATTTAGGTGACACTATAGAAGTGGAATTCGATGG
CCTAGCTGGCATCGGTACGTGCCGCGCAACCATGTAGTAGTCCTGGAGCGTGTCCATCTGGTGTTCAAGC
TTGCAACTTCTTCAAGAGGCTGCCGTCCCGCGCCGATACCATGCTATAGTATGGCGTTCTTGCTGCTGAT
GGAGCATGCCATATGGAAACCGTTGTGGTCTCCCTATAGTGAGTCGTATTAATTTACGCGTTTCACTGGC
CGACATGTGAGCAAAAGGCCAGCAAAAGGCCAGGAACCGTAAAAAGGCCGCGTTGCTGGCGTTTTTCCAT
AGGCTCCGCCCCCCTGACGAGCATCACAAAAATCGACGCTCAAGTCAGAGGTGGCGAAACCCGACAGGAC
TATAAAGATACCAGGCGTTTCCCCCTGGAAGCTCCCTCGTGCGCTCTCCTGTTCCGACCCTGCCGCTTAC
CGGATACCTGTCCGCCTTTCTCCCTTCGGGAAGCGTGGCGCTTTCTCAATGCTCACGCTGTAGGTATCTC
AGTTCGGTGTAGGTCGTTCGCTCCAAGCTGGGCTGTGTGCACGAACCCCCCGTTCAGCCCGACCGCTGCG
CCTTATCCGGTAACTATCGTCTTGAGTCCAACCCGGTAAGACACGACTTATCGCCACTGGCAGCAGCCAC
TGGTAACAGGATTAGCAGAGCGAGGTATGTAGGCGGTGCTACAGAGTTCTTGAAGTGGTGGCCTAACTAC
GGCTACACTAGAAGGACAGTATTTGGTATCTGCGCTCTGCTGAAGCCAGTTACCTTCGGAAAAAGAGTTG
GTAGCTCTTGATCCGGCAAACAAACCACCGCTGGTAGCGGTGGTTTTTTTGTTTGCAAGCAGCAGATTAC
GCGCAGAAAAAAAGGATCTCAAGAAGATCCTTTGATCTTTTCTACGGGGTCTGACGCTCAGTGGAACTAG
TGAGGTCTGCCTCGTGAAGAAGGTGTTGCTGACTCATACCAGGCCTGAATCGCCCCATCATCCAGCCAGA
AAGTGAGGGAGCCACGGTTGATGAGAGCTTTGTTGTAGGTGGACCAGTTGGTGATTTTGAACTTTTGCTT
TGCCACGGAACGGTCTGCGTTGTCGGGAAGATGCGTGATCTGATCCTTCAACTCAGCAAAAGTTCGATTT
ATTCAACAAAGCCGCCGTCCCGTCAAGTCAGCGTAATGCTCTGCCAGTGTTACAACCAATTAACCAATTC
TGATTAGAAAAACTCATCGAGCATCAAATGAAACTGCAATTTATTCATATCAGGATTATCAATACCATAT
TTTTGAAAAAGCCGTTTCTGTAATGAAGGAGAAAACTCACCGAGGCAGTTCCATAGGATGGCAAGATCCT
GGTATCGGTCTGCGATTCCGACTCGTCCAACATCAATACAACCTATTAATTTCCCCTCGTCAAAAATAAG
GTTATCAAGTGAGAAATCACCATGAGTGACGACTGAATCCGGTGAGAATGGCAAAAGATTATGCATTTCT
TTCCAGACTTGTTCAACAGGCCAGCCATTACGCTCGTCATCAAAATCACTCGCATCAACCAAACCGTTAT
TCATTCGTGATTGCGCCTGAGCGAGACGAAATACGCGATCGCTGTTAAAAGGACAATTACAAACAGGAAT
CGAATGCAACCGGCGCAGGAACACTGCCAGCGCATCAACAATATTTTCACCTGAATCAGGATATTCTTCT
AATACCTGGAATGCTGTTTTCCCGGGGATCGCAGTGGTGAGTAACCATGCATCATCAGGAGTACGGATAA
AATGCTTGATGGTCGGAAGAGGCATAAATTCCGTCAGCCAGTTTAGTCTGACCATCTCATCTGTAACATC
ATTGGCAACGCTACCTTTGCCATGTTTCAGAAACAACTCTGGCGCATGGGGCTTCCCATACAAGCGATAG
ATTGTCGCACCTGATTGCCCGACATTATCGCGAGCCCATTTATACCCATATAAATCAGCATCCATGTTGG
AATTTAATCGCGGCCTCGAGCAAGACGTTTCCCGTTGAATATGGCTCATAACACCCCTTGTATTACTGTT
TATGTAAGCAGACAGTTTTATTGTTCATGATGATATATTTTTATCTTGTGCAATGTAACATCAGAGATTT
TGAGACACAACGTCGCTTTGTTGCTAGCTGGCGGGAACGGCAATGCTCCTGGCGGCGGCGGGGCTGGTGC
CCAGGTCTCCGCACAGAGCGGCGGTGCTGGCGCTCGCGGCCAGGCGTGGTTCTTCGCGTACTGACAAGAA
ACCCCCCTCTTTAGGACTCAGTGTCCTTGGGAGGGGGGCTTTTTGCGTTTCAGGAGGTCTTGGCCAGCTT
GGACATCGCCTCAGCGATAGCCTCGTCGCGGGCCTCAGACGCCATCTGGTACTTCATCGCCATCCTAGGA
GTCGTGTGACCGAGACGGGCCATCAGCTCCTTGGTCGTCGCACCTGCCTGAGCGGCGAACGTAGCGCCGA
CAGCGCGGAGGTCGTGGATGCGGAGTTCCGGCCGACCGATCTTGGCGTAGCCACGCTTCAGCGACTTGGT
GAACGCGGACTTCGACAGCCGGTTGCCCTGCGTCGTGGTCACCAGGAATGCCTCGGGGCCCTTGTTCATC
TTCGTACGGTCCTTCATGTGCGCTCGGATCATCTCCGCGACGTGAGGCGGAACCGTCACAGGACGCTTCG
ACCGGACGGTCTTGGCGTTGCCAACGACGATCTTGTTCCCCACGCGGGAAGCGCCACGGCGCACCCGGAG
CTTCATCGTCATGCCGTCGTCCACGATGTCCTTGCGGCGAAGCTCGATCAGCTCTCCGAACCGGAGGCTC
GTCCACGCCAGGATGTATGCCGCGATCCGGTAGTGCTCGAAGATCTCAGCGGCGACGATGTCCAGCTCCT
CAGGCGTCAGCGCCTCTACGTCGCGCTCATCGGCTGCCTTCTGCTCGATCCGGCACGGGTTCTCTGCGAT
CAGCTTGTCCTCGACCGCTGTGTTCATCACCGCCCGGAGGACGTTGTAGGCATGCCGGCGGGCAGTCGGG
TGCTTCCTACCCATCCCGGCCCACCACGCACGCACCAGAGCTGGCGTCATCTCTGTGACCGCCACTTCAC
CTAGCACCGGGTAGATGCGGCGCTCCGCGTGCCCGCTGTACAGATCCCTGGTGCCGTCTGCGAGGTCGCG
CTCCACGAGCCACTTCCGGGTGTACTCCTCCAGCGTGATGGCGCTGGCGGCTGCCTTCTTCGCCCGGTCC
TGTGGAGGGGTCCAGGTCTCCATCTCGATGAGCCGCTTCTCGCCCGCGAGCCAGGCTTCGGCGTCCATCT
TGTTGTCGTAGGTCTGCAGCGCGTAGTACCTCACACCGTCCTGCGGGTTGACGTATGAGGCTTGGATCCT
CCCGCTGCGCTGAGTCTTCAGCGATCCCCATCCGCGACGTGCCAACTAGGTCTCCTCTCGTCGTGAACAA
GGCTACCGGGTTGCAACTCCTGTGCAACTCTCAGGCTTCAACGCGCTTCTACGACCTGCAATTTCTTTCC
ACTTAGAGGATGCAGCCGAGAGGGGGTAAAAACCTATCTTGACCGGCCCATATATGTGGTCGGCAGACAC
CCATTCTTCCAAACTAGCTACGCGGGTTCGATTCCCGTCGCCCGCTCCGCTGGTCAGAGGGTGTTTTCGC
CCTCTGGCCATTTTTCTTTCCAGGGGTCTGCAACTCTTGTGCGACTCTTCTGACCTGGGCATACGCGGTT
GCAACGCATCCCTGATCTGGCTACTTTCGATGCTGACAAACGAATAGAGCCCCCCGCCTGCGCGAACAGA
CGAGGGGCATTCACACCAGATTGGAGCTGGTGCAGTGAAGAGAATAGACCGGGACAAGGTTGCACCGGGA
GTTGCAGCGGTCGGAACCCTCGCCGTCGGCGGGCTGGCGTTCGCCCTGTCGTTCACGGCTCTAGC
Features (pLannotate 1.2.2; 17 found; start..end, strand, type, name):
     37..83      -  terminator     rrnB T1 terminator: transcription terminator T1 from the E. coli rrnB gene
    270..335     +  rep_origin     RSF ori (fragment): Plasmids containing the RSF 1030 origin of replication can be propagated in E. coli cells that contain additional plasmids with compatible origins.
    395..415     +  protein_bind   attB4: mutant version of attB; core recombination site for the Gateway® BP reaction BP Clonase™
    454..1074    -  CDS            tetR: TETR2_ECOLX - Experimental evidence at protein level: Swiss-Prot protein existence level 1. TetR is the repressor of the tetracycline resistance element; its N-terminal region forms a helix-turn-helix structure and binds DNA. Binding of tetracycline to TetR reduces the repressor affinity for the tetracycline resistance gene (tetA) promoter operator sites. From Escherichia coli.
   1132..1227    +  CDS            celB (fragment): PGM_KOMXY - Protein inferred from homology: Swiss-Prot protein existence level 3. This enzyme participates in both the breakdown and synthesis of glucose. From Komagataeibacter xylinus (Gluconacetobacter xylinus).
   1601..1621    +  protein_bind   attB1: mutant version of attB; core recombination site for the Gateway® BP reaction BP Clonase™
   1626..1742    -  CDS            TS57_MYCTO (fragment): Protein inferred from homology: Swiss-Prot protein existence level 3. From Mycobacterium tuberculosis (strain CDC 1551 / Oshkosh).
   1747..1767    -  protein_bind   attB2: mutant version of attB; core recombination site for the Gateway® BP reaction BP Clonase™
   1774..1794    -  protein_bind   attB3: mutant version of attB; core recombination site for the Gateway® BP reaction BP Clonase™
   1857..1875    +  promoter       SP6 promoter: promoter for bacteriophage SP6 RNA polymerase
   2063..2081    -  promoter       T7 promoter: promoter for bacteriophage T7 RNA polymerase
   2164..2752    -  rep_origin     ori: high-copy-number ColE1/pMB1/pBR322/pUC origin of replication
   2800..2943    -  CDS            TRA2_ECOLX (fragment): Protein predicted: Swiss-Prot protein existence level 4. Required for transposition of transposon Tn903. From Escherichia coli.
   3084..3899    -  CDS            KanR: aminoglycoside phosphotransferase; aph(3')-Ia; confers resistance to kanamycin in bacteria or G418 (Geneticin®) in eukaryotes
   4017..4121    +  CDS            32 (fragment): VG32_BPML5 - Protein predicted: Swiss-Prot protein existence level 4. From Mycobacterium phage L5 (Mycobacteriophage L5).
   4183..5295    -  CDS            33: VINT_BPML5 - Also known as int. Protein inferred from homology: Swiss-Prot protein existence level 3. Integrase is necessary for integration of the phage into the host genome by site-specific recombination. From Mycobacterium phage L5 (Mycobacteriophage L5).
   5708..4       +  CDS            34.1 (fragment) (across the origin): VG341_BPMD2 - Protein predicted: Swiss-Prot protein existence level 4. Putative excisionase. From Mycobacterium phage D29 (Mycobacteriophage D29).
