[The description below was written by a language model from this plasmid's Addgene catalogue record and pLannotate feature annotations shown in this document.]
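Description:
pGMCKq20-T38S38-0X is a 5.8 kb integrating mycobacterial vector built by multisite Gateway recombination into the pDE43-MCKq20 backbone. It is propagated in E. coli through a ColE1/pMB1-type origin (the catalogue nevertheless lists it as low copy) and selected with kanamycin through the aph(3')-Ia gene. It has no annotated mycobacterial replication origin. Instead it carries the mycobacteriophage L5 integrase gene with flanking L5-derived sequence, so the plasmid inserts as a single copy at the L5 attachment site of the mycobacterial chromosome.

The payload, about 1.15 kb, is a constitutive expression cassette for TetR38, a reverse Tet repressor, driven by the Ptb38 promoter. The tetR coding sequence is annotated on the reverse strand between the attB4 and attB1 Gateway scars. Reverse TetR variants bind tet operators in the presence of tetracycline-type inducers rather than in their absence, so adding the inducer silences a tetO-controlled target gene instead of switching it on. The attB1, attB2 and attB3 sites lie close together with only a short fragment between them, consistent with the remaining Gateway positions being essentially empty, which the "0X" in the name may reflect, though the record does not explain it. The backbone also contains qtag20; the record does not define this element or show it in the feature table. An rrnB T1 terminator and SP6 and T7 promoters are also annotated. The short celB, TS57, Tn903 transposase and RSF ori hits are fragmentary homology matches rather than functional elements.

The construct supplies the regulator component for tetracycline-controlled gene silencing in mycobacteria, and the associated publication concerns a genetic strategy for identifying drug targets relevant to bacterial persistence.
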