Addgene plasmid #49522: pGMCKq20-T38S38-0X
Purpose: Kanamycin resistant; contains qtag20 and constitutively expresses reverse TetR (tetR38); integrates into the mycobacteriophage att-L5 site
Depositing lab: Dirk Schnappinger. Depositing organization: Cornell University. Publication: A genetic strategy to identify targets for the development of drugs that prevent bacterial persistence. Kim JH, O'Brien KM, Sharma R, Boshoff HI, Rehren G, Chakraborty S, Wallach JB, Monteleone M, Wilson DJ, Aldrich CC, Barry CE 3rd, Rhee KY, Ehrt S, Schnappinger D. Proc Natl Acad Sci U S A. 2013 Nov 4. 10.1073/pnas.1315860110 PubMed 24191058.
Backbone
  Vector backbone: pDE43-MCKq20
  Backbone size w/o insert (bp): 4653
  Total vector size (bp): 5805
  Vector type: Bacterial Expression
Growth in bacteria
  Bacterial resistance: Kanamycin, 50 μg/mL
  Growth temperature: 37°C
  Growth strain: Mach1
  Copy number: Low Copy
Gene/Insert
  Gene/Insert name: constitutive TetR38
  Insert size (bp): 1152
  Promoter: Ptb38
  Cloning method: Gateway Cloning
  Sequencing primers: 5′ n/a; 3′ n/a
Terms and licenses: Academic/Nonprofit Terms; Industry Terms: Not Available to Industry
How to cite: pGMCKq20-T38S38-0X was a gift from Dirk Schnappinger (Addgene plasmid # 49522 ; http://n2t.net/addgene:49522 ; RRID:Addgene_49522)
