>Addgene plasmid #49522 | pGMCKq20-T38S38-0X | addgene partial sequence | sequence record 79927 | M13pUC-Rev 5'-AGCGGATAACAATTTCACACAGG-3'
CTATCAACTTTGTATAGAAAAGTTGCAGCTGGCTAGCGAGTCATGAGGTCACCATGGTCATTAGGAGCCG
CTCTCGCACTTCAGCTGCTTCTCCAAGCCGCAGATGATCAGCTCCAGGCCGAACAAGAAGGCCGGCTCGG
CGCCCTGGTGGTCGAACAGCTCGATGGCCTGGCGCAGCAACGGCGGCATGCTGTCGGTGGTCGGGGTCTC
GCGCTCCTCCTTGGCGGCCGTGTGCTCCTGGTCCTCCAACACGCAGCCCAGGGTGAAGTGGCCCACGGCC
GACAGGGCGTACAACGCGTTCTCCAGCGAGAAGCCGTTCTCGGTCATGAAGCGCAGCTGGGTCTCCACGG
TGTCGTACTGCTTCTCGTCCGGGCGGGTGCCCAGGTGCACCTTGGCGCCGTCGCGGTAGCGCAGCAGCGC
GCGGCGGAACGACATGGCGTTGTTGCGCAGGAACGACTGCCACGACTCGCCGGCCGCCGGCAGCGAGTAG
TCGTGGTGGCGCGCCAGGATCTCCACCGCCAGGGCGTCCAGCAGGGCCCGCTTGTTCTTGACGTGCCAGT
ACAGGGTCTTCTGCGCGACGCCCAGCTTCTGGGCCAGCTTGCGGGTGGTCACGCCCTCGATGCCGACCTC
GTTGCCCAGGGCCAGGGCGGAGTTGATGACCTTGGACTTGTCCAGGCGGGACATTGCGAAGTGATTCCTC
CTGATGGTACCCTAGGTCAGATCAACGGCCTGGTCGACAAGGGCAATACGGTGATCGTCATCGAACATAA
CCTGGACGTGATCGGCCGTCAACTCGTTGAGGTACCGGTCGGATTCAAATGGTTCGTCGACGGTCTGATC
CCGCGGTGTGCACCGATGCCCTCACGGTTCCAGCGGTCGACCAGGTCCTCGCCGTGA
