>Addgene plasmid #49522 | pGMCKq20-T38S38-0X | addgene partial sequence | sequence record 79929 | T7 5'-TAATACGACTCACTATAGGG-3'
CATGCTCCATCAGCAGCAAGAACGCCATACTATAGCATGGTATCGGCGCGGGACGGCAGCCTCTTGAAGA
AGTTGCAAGCTTGAACACCAGATGGACACGCTCCAGGACTACTACATGGTTGCGCGGCACGTACCGATGC
CAGCTAGGCCATCGAATTCCACTTCTATAGTGTCACCTAAATCACCGGTTATAAAAAATTTTTAAAATAA
AAAAGGGGACCTCTAGGGTCCCCTGCAGCTTAAGCAACTATGTATAATAAAGTTGACGCGTCCACTTTGT
ACAAGAAAGCTGGGTTCGCGCCTACCTGCTCAAAGAGAGCCTGCGGCATGTGTTTTCGGTCAAGGGCGAG
GAAGGTAAACAGGCCCTGGACCGGTGGATCTCCTGGGCCCAGCGCTGTCGCATCCCGGTATTCGAGCCTG
CTTTTTTGTACAAACTTGAATATTGGATCACGCCGCGAGCGTGTCGGTGTTCGAAGACCTGGGAATCCAG
CAGGCGCCCAACAGCACCGTCTGCTCCGTCTTCTCCAGAAAGGCGACTACGCGGTCCTCCTCGTCGGTGG
GTACGCAGCCGAATGCCCGCGGGTCGCCCACCCGCACCAGTTGCAGCGTGACATCGGCTCGATTGCTTCG
GTGGAAGTCCAGCAGTTGGGCCAGATCCGCGAGGGCCCCCCGTGAACATCGTCGTGGTAACCAGCGTGTC
GGCTTTGGCTGTGGCCGTGGTGCATTCGGTGGCGTTTGCGATCAAGGGGCGTCACGGCGAGGACCTGGTC
GACCGCTGGAACCGTGAGGGCATCGGTGCACACCGCGGGATCAGACCGTCGACGAACCATTTGAATCCGA
CCGGTACCTCAACGAGTTGACGGCCGATCACGTCCAGGTTATGTTCGATGACGATCACCGTATTGCCCTT
GTCGA
